Addgene plasmid #156873: pD649-HAsp-DLL3-Fc(DAPA)-AviTag-6xHis
Purpose: Mammalian expression of cell-surface protein extracellular domain fused to Fc(DAPA)-Avi-6xHis. Protein is secreted from cells.
Depositing lab: Chris Garcia. Depositing organization: Stanford University. Publication: A Human IgSF Cell-Surface Interactome Reveals a Complex Network of Protein-Protein Interactions. Wojtowicz WM, Vielmetter J, Fernandes RA, Siepe DH, Eastman CL, Chisholm GB, Cox S, Klock H, Anderson PW, Rue SM, Miller JJ, Glaser SM, Bragstad ML, Vance J, Lam AW, Lesley SA, Zinn K, Garcia KC. Cell. 2020 Aug 20;182(4):1027-1043.e17. doi: 10.1016/j.cell.2020.07.025. PubMed 32822567.
Backbone
  Vector backbone: pD649
  Backbone size w/o insert (bp): 6106
  Vector type: Mammalian Expression
Growth in bacteria
  Bacterial resistance: Ampicillin, 100 μg/mL
  Growth temperature: 37°C
  Growth strain: DH5alpha
  Copy number: High Copy
Gene/Insert
  Gene/Insert name: DLL3
  Species: H. sapiens (human)
  Insert size (bp): 1398
  Mutation: Fc region of human IgG contains D265A and P329A mutations (DAPA)
  Entrez Gene: DLL3 (a.k.a. SCDO1)
  Promoter: CMV/SP6
  Tag / fusion protein: Fc(DAPA)-AviTag-6xHis (C terminal on backbone)
  Cloning method: Restriction Enzyme; 5′ cloning site GCGGCCGC (not destroyed); 3′ cloning site GGCGCGCC (not destroyed)
  Sequencing primers: 5′ ATTTAGGTGACACTATAG; 3′ CACGTACCAGTTGAACTTCACC
Resource information
  A portion of this plasmid was derived from a plasmid made by: synthesis by ThermoFisher
Terms and licenses: Academic/Nonprofit Terms; Industry Terms: Not Available to Industry
Depositor comments: Some plasmids in this collection may have an IS4-like element ISVsa5 family transposase upstream of the CMV promoter.
How to cite: pD649-HAsp-DLL3-Fc(DAPA)-AviTag-6xHis was a gift from Chris Garcia (Addgene plasmid # 156873 ; http://n2t.net/addgene:156873 ; RRID:Addgene_156873)
