[The description below was written by a language model from this plasmid's Addgene catalogue record and pLannotate feature annotations shown in this document.]
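Description:
pD649-HAsp-DLL3-Fc(DAPA)-AviTag-6xHis is a mammalian expression plasmid built on the pD649 backbone for producing the extracellular domain of human DLL3 (Delta-like 3, a cell-surface protein) as a secreted Fc fusion. It is propagated in E. coli as a high-copy plasmid through a ColE1/pUC-type origin and selected with ampicillin via the β-lactamase gene. The sequenced record is 7,504 nt, consistent with the stated backbone plus insert.

Expression is driven by the CMV immediate-early enhancer and promoter, followed by a fragment of CMV intron A. An SP6 phage promoter lies just upstream of the coding region and could support in vitro transcription. The open reading frame begins with a signal sequence: the name indicates an HA signal peptide, although the automated annotation matched this stretch partially to a mouse IgH leader. This signal directs the product into the secretory pathway. The DLL3 ectodomain follows, cloned between preserved restriction sites, and is fused in frame to a human IgG1 Fc region carrying the D265A and P329A (DAPA) substitutions, which are generally used to reduce Fc effector binding. The AviTag for site-specific enzymatic biotinylation and the 6xHis tag for metal-affinity purification are listed in the catalogue entry but were not separately annotated in the feature table. A bGH polyadenylation signal terminates the transcript.

A second cassette, with SV40 and EM7 promoters driving a puromycin resistance gene and an SV40 poly(A) signal, could allow selection of stable mammalian lines. The plasmid belongs to a collection used to map interactions among human cell-surface proteins. The depositor notes that some members may carry an IS4-like transposase insertion upstream of the CMV promoter, but no such element is annotated here.
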