Features (pLannotate 1.2.2; 21 found; start..end, strand, type, name):
    119..143     -  CDS            KanR (fragment): aminoglycoside phosphotransferase; aph(3')-Ia; confers resistance to kanamycin
    254..842     +  rep_origin     ori: high-copy-number ColE1/pMB1/pBR322/pUC origin of replication
   1067..1084    +  terminator     rrnB T2 terminator (fragment): transcription terminator T2 from the E. coli rrnB gene
   1109..1128    -  CDS            lacZα (fragment): LacZα fragment of β-galactosidase; lacZ fragment
   1584..1600    +  protein_bind   lac operator: The lac repressor binds to the lac operator to inhibit transcription in E. coli. This inhibition can be relieved by adding lactose or isopropyl-β-D-thiogalactopyranoside (IPTG). lac repressor encoded by lacI
   1843..2146    +  enhancer       CMV enhancer: human cytomegalovirus immediate early enhancer
   2147..2350    +  promoter       CMV promoter: human cytomegalovirus (CMV) immediate early promoter
   2486..2529    +  intron         CMV intron (fragment): modified intron A from human cytomegalovirus
   2581..2599    +  promoter       SP6 promoter: promoter for bacteriophage SP6 RNA polymerase
   2603..2640    +  CDS            IgH signal sequence (fragment): signal sequence from the mouse immunoglobulin heavy chain variable region
   2683..4155    +  CDS            DLL3 (fragment): DLL3_HUMAN - Experimental evidence at transcript level: Swiss-Prot protein existence level 2. Inhibits primary neurogenesis. May be required to divert neurons along a specific differentiation pathway. Plays a role in the formation of somite boundaries during segmentation of the paraxial mesoderm (By similarity). From Homo sapiens (Human).
   4162..4839    +  CDS            IGHG1 (fragment): IGHG1_HUMAN - Experimental evidence at protein level: Swiss-Prot protein existence level 1. Constant region of immunoglobulin heavy chains. Immunoglobulins, also known as antibodies, are membrane-bound or secreted glycoproteins produced by B lymphocytes. In the recognition phase of humoral immunity, the membrane-bound immunoglobulins serve as receptors which, upon binding of a specific antigen, trigger the clonal expansion and differentiation of B lymphocytes into immunoglobulins- secreting plasma cells. Secreted immunoglobulins mediate the effector phase of humoral immunity, which results in
   5054..5165    +  polyA_signal   bGH poly(A) signal: bovine growth hormone polyadenylation signal
   5166..5274    +  rep_origin     f1 ori (fragment): f1 bacteriophage origin of replication; arrow indicates direction of (+) strand synthesis
   5288..5617    +  promoter       SV40 promoter: SV40 enhancer and early promoter
   5665..5712    +  promoter       EM7 promoter: synthetic bacterial promoter&nbsp
   5731..6330    +  CDS            PuroR (fragment): puromycin N-acetyltransferase; pac from Streptomyces; confers resistance to puromycin
   6340..6465    +  CDS            ble (fragment): BLE_KLEPN - Experimental evidence at protein level: Swiss-Prot protein existence level 1. Binding protein with a strong affinity to the bleomycin family of antibiotics. Binds to CL990; an antimitotic-antibiotic compound. From Klebsiella pneumoniae.
   6460..6581    +  polyA_signal   SV40 poly(A) signal: SV40 polyadenylation signal
   6634..7494    -  CDS            AmpR: β-lactamase; bla; confers resistance to ampicillin, carbenicillin, and related antibiotics
   7497..89      -  promoter       AmpR promoter (fragment) (across the origin): bla
>Addgene plasmid #156873 | pD649-HAsp-DLL3-Fc(DAPA)-AviTag-6xHis | addgene full sequence | sequence record 436401 | Addgene NGS Result
TTTCAATATTATTGAAGCATTTATCAGGGTTATTGTCTCATGAGCGGATACATATTTGAATGTATTTAGA
AAAATAAACAAATAGGGGTCAGTGTTACAACCAATTAACCAATTCTGAACATTATCGCGAGCCCATTTAT
ACCTGAATATGGCTCATAACACCCCTTGCTCATGACCAAAATCCCTTAACGTGAGTTACGCGCGCGTCGT
TCCACTGAGCGTCAGACCCCGTAGAAAAGATCAAAGGATCTTCTTGAGATCCTTTTTTTCTGCGCGTAAT
CTGCTGCTTGCAAACAAAAAAACCACCGCTACCAGCGGTGGTTTGTTTGCCGGATCAAGAGCTACCAACT
CTTTTTCCGAAGGTAACTGGCTTCAGCAGAGCGCAGATACCAAATACTGTTCTTCTAGTGTAGCCGTAGT
TAGCCCACCACTTCAAGAACTCTGTAGCACCGCCTACATACCTCGCTCTGCTAATCCTGTTACCAGTGGC
TGCTGCCAGTGGCGATAAGTCGTGTCTTACCGGGTTGGACTCAAGACGATAGTTACCGGATAAGGCGCAG
CGGTCGGGCTGAACGGGGGGTTCGTGCACACAGCCCAGCTTGGAGCGAACGACCTACACCGAACTGAGAT
ACCTACAGCGTGAGCTATGAGAAAGCGCCACGCTTCCCGAAGGGAGAAAGGCGGACAGGTATCCGGTAAG
CGGCAGGGTCGGAACAGGAGAGCGCACGAGGGAGCTTCCAGGGGGAAACGCCTGGTATCTTTATAGTCCT
GTCGGGTTTCGCCACCTCTGACTTGAGCGTCGATTTTTGTGATGCTCGTCAGGGGGGCGGAGCCTATGGA
AAAACGCCAGCAACGCGGCCTTTTTACGGTTCCTGGCCTTTTGCTGGCCTTTTGCTCACATGTTCTTTCC
TGCGTTATCCCCTGATTCTGTGGATAACCGTATTACCGCCTTTGAGTGAGCTGATACCGCTCGCCGCAGC
CGAACGACCGAGCGCAGCGAGTCAGTGAGCGAGGAAGCGGAAGGCGAGAGTAGGGAACTGCCAGGCATCA
AACTAAGCAGAAGGCCCCTGACGGATGGCCTTTTTGCGTTTCTACAAACTCTTTCTGTGTTGTAAAACGA
CGGCCAGTCTTAAGCTCGGGCCCCCTGGGCGGTTCTGATAACGAGTAATCGTTAATCCGCAAATAACGTA
AAAACCCGCTTCGGCGGGTTTTTTTATGGGGGGAGTTTAGGGAAAGAGCATTTGTCAGAATATTTAAGGG
CGCCTGTCACTTTGCTTGATATATGAGAATTATTTAACCTTATAAATGAGAAAAAAGCAACGCACTTTAA
ATAAGATACGTTGCTTTTTCGATTGATGAACACCTATAATTAAACTATTCATCTATTATTTATGATTTTT
TGTATATACAATATTTCTAGTTTGTTAAAGAGAATTAAGAAAATAAATCTCGAAAATAATAAAGGGAAAA
TCAGTTTTTGATATCAAAATTATACATGTCAACGATAATACAAAATATAATACAAACTATAAGATGTTAT
CAGTATTTATTATCATTTAGAATAAATTTTGTGTCGCCCTTAATTGTGAGCGGATAACAATTACGAGCTT
CATGCACAGTGGCGTTGACTCAATATTGGCCATTAGCCATATTATTCATTGGTTATATAGCATAAATCAA
TATTGGCTATTGGCCATTGCATACGTTGTATCTATATCATAATATGTACATTTATATTGGCTCATGTCCA
ATATGACCGCCATGTTGGCATTGATTATTGACTAGTTATTAATAGTAATCAATTACGGGGTCATTAGTTC
ATAGCCCATATATGGAGTTCCGCGTTACATAACTTACGGTAAATGGCCCGCCTGGCTGACCGCCCAACGA
CCCCCGCCCATTGACGTCAATAATGACGTATGTTCCCATAGTAACGCCAATAGGGACTTTCCATTGACGT
CAATGGGTGGAGTATTTACGGTAAACTGCCCACTTGGCAGTACATCAAGTGTATCATATGCCAAGTACGC
CCCCTATTGACGTCAATGACGGTAAATGGCCCGCCTGGCATTATGCCCAGTACATGACCTTATGGGACTT
TCCTACTTGGCAGTACATCTACGTATTAGTCATCGCTATTACCATGGTGATGCGGTTTTGGCAGTACATC
AATGGGCGTGGATAGCGGTTTGACTCACGGGGATTTCCAAGTCTCCACCCCATTGACGTCAATGGGAGTT
TGTTTTGGCACCAAAATCAACGGGACTTTCCAAAATGTCGTAACAACTCCGCCCCATTGACGCAAATGGG
CGGTAGGCGTGTACGGTGGGAGGTCTATATAAGCAGAGCTCGTTTAGTGAACCGTCAGATCGCCTGGAGA
CGCCATCCACGCTGTTTTGACCTCCATAGAAGACACCGGGACCGATCCAGCCTCCGCGGCCGGGAACGGT
GCATTGGAACGCGGATTCCCCGTGCCAAGAGTGACGTAAGTACCGCCTATAGAGTCTATAGGCCCACCCC
CTTGGCTTCGTTAGAACGCGGCTACAATTAATACATAACCTTATGTATCATACACATACGATTTAGGTGA
CACTATAGAATAACATCCACTTTGCCTTTCTCTCCACAGGTGTCCACTCCCAGGTCCAACTGCACCTCGG
TTCTATCGAAAACGCGCCTGCTAGCGCCACCATGAAGACCATCATTGCCCTGAGCTACATCTTCTGCCTG
GTGTTCGCTGCGGCCGCCGCTGGTGTTTTTGAGCTGCAGATCCACAGCTTCGGCCCTGGACCTGGACCAG
GTGCTCCTAGATCTCCTTGTAGCGCCAGACTGCCCTGCCGGCTGTTCTTCAGAGTGTGTCTGAAGCCCGG
CCTGAGCGAGGAAGCTGCTGAGTCTCCTTGTGCTCTGGGAGCCGCTCTGTCTGCTAGAGGCCCTGTGTAT
ACAGAGCAGCCTGGTGCTCCTGCTCCTGACCTGCCTCTTCCTGATGGACTGCTGCAGGTCCCCTTCAGAG
ATGCCTGGCCTGGCACCTTCAGCTTCATCATCGAGACTTGGAGAGAGGAACTGGGCGACCAGATCGGAGG
ACCTGCTTGGAGTCTGCTGGCTAGAGTGGCCGGAAGAAGAAGGCTTGCTGCTGGCGGACCTTGGGCCAGA
GATATTCAAAGAGCCGGCGCTTGGGAGCTGCGGTTCAGCTATAGAGCCAGATGCGAACCTCCTGCCGTGG
GCACAGCATGCACCAGACTGTGTAGACCTAGAAGCGCCCCTAGCAGATGTGGCCCAGGACTCAGACCATG
TGCACCCCTGGAAGATGAGTGCGAAGCCCCTCTTGTGTGCAGAGCCGGATGTTCTCCTGAGCACGGCTTT
TGCGAACAGCCCGGCGAGTGCAGATGTCTGGAAGGATGGACAGGCCCTCTGTGCACCGTGCCTGTGTCTA
CCAGCAGCTGTCTGAGCCCTAGAGGACCAAGCTCTGCCACAACAGGCTGTCTGGTGCCCGGACCAGGACC
TTGTGATGGCAATCCTTGTGCCAATGGCGGCAGCTGCAGCGAGACACCTAGATCCTTCGAGTGCACATGC
CCCAGAGGCTTCTACGGCCTGAGATGTGAAGTGTCCGGCGTGACCTGTGCCGACGGACCTTGTTTTAATG
GCGGCCTGTGTGTTGGCGGCGCTGATCCTGATAGCGCCTACATCTGTCACTGCCCTCCAGGCTTCCAGGG
CAGCAACTGCGAGAAGCGAGTGGACAGATGTTCCCTGCAGCCTTGCAGAAACGGCGGACTGTGTCTGGAT
CTGGGACACGCCCTGAGATGCAGATGTAGAGCCGGCTTTGCCGGACCTAGATGCGAGCACGATCTGGACG
ATTGTGCCGGCAGAGCCTGCGCTAATGGCGGAACATGTGTTGAAGGCGGCGGAGCCCACAGATGCTCTTG
TGCCCTTGGCTTTGGCGGCAGAGACTGCAGAGAAAGAGCCGATCCTTGCGCCGCCAGACCTTGCGCTCAC
GGTGGAAGATGTTACGCCCACTTTAGCGGCCTCGTGTGCGCTTGTGCCCCAGGATATATGGGCGCCAGAT
GTGAATTCCCAGTGCACCCTGATGGCGCCTCTGCACTTCCTGCTGCTCCACCTGGACTTAGACCTGGCGA
CCCTCAGAGATACCTTGGCGCGCCGGGCGGCGACAAGACCCACACCTGCCCCCCCTGCCCAGCTCCAGAA
CTGCTGGGAGGGCCTTCCGTGTTCCTGTTCCCCCCCAAGCCCAAGGACACCCTGATGATCAGCAGGACCC
CCGAGGTGACCTGCGTGGTGGTGGCCGTGTCCCACGAGGACCCAGAGGTGAAGTTCAACTGGTACGTGGA
CGGCGTGGAGGTGCACAACGCCAAGACCAAGCCCAGAGAGGAGCAGTACAACAGCACCTACAGGGTGGTG
TCCGTGCTGACCGTGCTGCACCAGGACTGGCTGAACGGCAAAGAATACAAGTGCAAAGTCTCCAACAAGG
CCCTGGCTGCCCCAATCGAAAAGACAATCAGCAAGGCCAAGGGCCAGCCACGGGAGCCCCAGGTGTACAC
CCTGCCCCCCAGCCGGGAGGAGATGACCAAGAACCAGGTGTCCCTGACCTGTCTGGTGAAGGGCTTCTAC
CCCAGCGATATCGCCGTGGAGTGGGAGAGCAACGGCCAGCCCGAGAACAACTACAAGACCACCCCCCCAG
TGCTGGACAGCGACGGCAGCTTCTTCCTGTACAGCAAGCTGACCGTGGACAAGTCCAGGTGGCAGCAGGG
CAACGTGTTCAGCTGCAGCGTGATGCACGAGGCCCTGCACAACCACTACACCCAGAAGTCCCTGAGCCTG
AGCCCCGGCGGCAGCGGTCTTAATGATATTTTCGAGGCTCAGAAGATTGAGTGGCATGAACACCACCACC
ATCACCACTAAGGCCGGCCTGTAGTCACTGGCACAACGCGTTACCCGGTAAGCCAATCGGGTATACACGG
TCGTCATACTGCAGACAGGGTTCTTCTACTTTGCAAGATAGTCTTGAGTAGTAAAATAAATAGATAGAGA
AAATCAGCCTCGACTGTGCCTTCTAGTTGCCAGCCATCTGTTGTTTGCCCCTCCCCCGTGCCTTCCTTGA
CCCTGGAAGGTGCCACTCCCACTGTCCTTTCCTAATAAAATGAGGAAATTGCATCACAACACTCAACCCT
ATCTCGGTCTATTCTTTTGATTTATAAGGGATTTTGCCGATTTCGGCCTATTGGTTAAAAAATGAGCTGA
TTTAACAAAAATTTAACGCGAATTAATTCTGTGGAATGTGTGTCAGTTAGGGTGTGGAAAGTCCCCAGGC
TCCCCAGCAGGCAGAAGTATGCAAAGCATGCATCTCAATTAGTCAGCAACCAGGTGTGGAAAGTCCCCAG
GCTCCCCAGCAGGCAGAAGTATGCAAAGCATGCATCTCAATTAGTCAGCAACCATAGTCCCGCCCCTAAC
TCCGCCCATCCCGCCCCTAACTCCGCCCAGTTCCGCCCATTCTCCGCCCCATGGCTGACTAATTTTTTTT
ATTTATGCAGAGGCCGAGGCCGCCTCTGCCTCTGAGCTATTCCAGAAGTAGTGAGGAGGCTTTTTTGGAG
GCCTAGGCTTTTGCAAAAAGCTCCCGGGAGCTTGTATATCCATTTTCGGATCTGATCAGCACGTGTTGAC
AATTAATCATCGGCATAGTATATCGGCATAGTATAATACGACAAGGTGAGGAACTAAACCATGACCGAGT
ACAAGCCCACGGTGCGCCTCGCCACCCGCGACGACGTCCCCAGGGCCGTACGCACCCTCGCCGCCGCGTT
CGCCGACTACCCCGCCACGCGCCACACCGTCGATCCGGACCGCCACATCGAGCGGGTCACCGAGCTGCAA
GAACTCTTCCTCACGCGCGTCGGGCTCGACATCGGCAAGGTGTGGGTCGCGGACGACGGCGCCGCGGTGG
CGGTCTGGACCACGCCGGAGAGCGTCGAAGCGGGGGCGGTGTTCGCCGAGATCGGCCCGCGCATGGCCGA
GTTGAGCGGTTCCCGGCTGGCCGCGCAGCAACAGATGGAAGGCCTCCTGGCGCCGCACCGGCCCAAGGAG
CCCGCGTGGTTCCTGGCCACCGTCGGCGTCTCGCCCGACCACCAGGGCAAGGGTCTGGGCAGCGCCGTCG
TGCTCCCCGGAGTGGAGGCGGCCGAGCGCGCCGGGGTGCCCGCCTTCCTGGAGACATCCGCGCCCCGCAA
CCTCCCCTTCTACGAGCGGCTCGGCTTCACCGTCACCGCCGACGTCGAGGTGCCCGAAGGACCGCGCACC
TGGTGCATGACCCGCAAGCCCGGTGCCTGACACGTGCTACGAGATTTCGATTCCACCGCCGCCTTCTATG
AAAGGTTGGGCTTCGGAATCGTTTTCCGGGACGCCGGCTGGATGATCCTCCAGCGCGGGGATCTCATGCT
GGAGTTCTTCGCCCACCCCAACTTGTTTATTGCAGCTTATAATGGTTACAAATAAAGCAATAGCATCACA
AATTTCACAAATAAAGCATTTTTTTCACTGCATTCTAGTTGTGGTTTGTCCAAACTCATCAATGTATCTT
ATCATGTCTGTATACCGTCGACCTCTAGCTAGAGCTTGGCGTAATCATGGTCATTACCAATGCTTAATCA
GTGAGGCACCTATCTCAGCGATCTGTCTATTTCGTTCATCCATAGTTGCCTGACTCCCCGTCGTGTAGAT
AACTACGATACGGGAGGGCTTACCATCTGGCCCCAGCGCTGCGATGATACCGCGAGAACCACGCTCACCG
GCTCCGGATTTATCAGCAATAAACCAGCCAGCCGGAAGGGCCGAGCGCAGAAGTGGTCCTGCAACTTTAT
CCGCCTCCATCCAGTCTATTAATTGTTGCCGGGAAGCTAGAGTAAGTAGTTCGCCAGTTAATAGTTTGCG
CAACGTTGTTGCCATCGCTACAGGCATCGTGGTGTCACGCTCGTCGTTTGGTATGGCTTCATTCAGCTCC
GGTTCCCAACGATCAAGGCGAGTTACATGATCCCCCATGTTGTGCAAAAAAGCGGTTAGCTCCTTCGGTC
CTCCGATCGTTGTCAGAAGTAAGTTGGCCGCAGTGTTATCACTCATGGTTATGGCAGCACTGCATAATTC
TCTTACTGTCATGCCATCCGTAAGATGCTTTTCTGTGACTGGTGAGTACTCAACCAAGTCATTCTGAGAA
TAGTGTATGCGGCGACCGAGTTGCTCTTGCCCGGCGTCAATACGGGATAATACCGCGCCACATAGCAGAA
CTTTAAAAGTGCTCATCATTGGAAAACGTTCTTCGGGGCGAAAACTCTCAAGGATCTTACCGCTGTTGAG
ATCCAGTTCGATGTAACCCACTCGTGCACCCAACTGATCTTCAGCATCTTTTACTTTCACCAGCGTTTCT
GGGTGAGCAAAAACAGGAAGGCAAAATGCCGCAAAAAAGGGAATAAGGGCGACACGGAAATGTTGAATAC
TCATATTCTTCCTT
