>Addgene plasmid #156873 | pD649-HAsp-DLL3-Fc(DAPA)-AviTag-6xHis | depositor partial sequence | sequence record 302856 | insert (extracellular domain)
GCTGGTGTTTTTGAGCTGCAGATCCACAGCTTCGGCCCTGGACCTGGACCAGGTGCTCCTAGATCTCCTT
GTAGCGCCAGACTGCCCTGCCGGCTGTTCTTCAGAGTGTGTCTGAAGCCCGGCCTGAGCGAGGAAGCTGC
TGAGTCTCCTTGTGCTCTGGGAGCCGCTCTGTCTGCTAGAGGCCCTGTGTATACAGAGCAGCCTGGTGCT
CCTGCTCCTGACCTGCCTCTTCCTGATGGACTGCTGCAGGTCCCCTTCAGAGATGCCTGGCCTGGCACCT
TCAGCTTCATCATCGAGACTTGGAGAGAGGAACTGGGCGACCAGATCGGAGGACCTGCTTGGAGTCTGCT
GGCTAGAGTGGCCGGAAGAAGAAGGCTTGCTGCTGGCGGACCTTGGGCCAGAGATATTCAAAGAGCCGGC
GCTTGGGAGCTGCGGTTCAGCTATAGAGCCAGATGCGAACCTCCTGCCGTGGGCACAGCATGCACCAGAC
TGTGTAGACCTAGAAGCGCCCCTAGCAGATGTGGCCCAGGACTCAGACCATGTGCACCCCTGGAAGATGA
GTGCGAAGCCCCTCTTGTGTGCAGAGCCGGATGTTCTCCTGAGCACGGCTTTTGCGAACAGCCCGGCGAG
TGCAGATGTCTGGAAGGATGGACAGGCCCTCTGTGCACCGTGCCTGTGTCTACCAGCAGCTGTCTGAGCC
CTAGAGGACCAAGCTCTGCCACAACAGGCTGTCTGGTGCCCGGACCAGGACCTTGTGATGGCAATCCTTG
TGCCAATGGCGGCAGCTGCAGCGAGACACCTAGATCCTTCGAGTGCACATGCCCCAGAGGCTTCTACGGC
CTGAGATGTGAAGTGTCCGGCGTGACCTGTGCCGACGGACCTTGTTTTAATGGCGGCCTGTGTGTTGGCG
GCGCTGATCCTGATAGCGCCTACATCTGTCACTGCCCTCCAGGCTTCCAGGGCAGCAACTGCGAGAAGCG
AGTGGACAGATGTTCCCTGCAGCCTTGCAGAAACGGCGGACTGTGTCTGGATCTGGGACACGCCCTGAGA
TGCAGATGTAGAGCCGGCTTTGCCGGACCTAGATGCGAGCACGATCTGGACGATTGTGCCGGCAGAGCCT
GCGCTAATGGCGGAACATGTGTTGAAGGCGGCGGAGCCCACAGATGCTCTTGTGCCCTTGGCTTTGGCGG
CAGAGACTGCAGAGAAAGAGCCGATCCTTGCGCCGCCAGACCTTGCGCTCACGGTGGAAGATGTTACGCC
CACTTTAGCGGCCTCGTGTGCGCTTGTGCCCCAGGATATATGGGCGCCAGATGTGAATTCCCAGTGCACC
CTGATGGCGCCTCTGCACTTCCTGCTGCTCCACCTGGACTTAGACCTGGCGACCCTCAGAGATACCTT
